>Addgene plasmid #84494 | pRK5-HA CASTOR2 ACT2 | addgene full sequence | sequence record 163585 | Addgene Assembled Sequence
TTCGAGCTCGCCCGACATTGATTATTGACTAGTTATTAATAGTAATCAATTACGGGGTCATTAGTTCATA
GCCCATATATGGAGTTCCGCGTTACATAACTTACGGTAAATGGCCCGCCTGGCTGACCGCCCAACGACCC
CCGCCCATTGACGTCAATAATGACGTATGTTCCCATAGTAACGCCAATAGGGACTTTCCATTGACGTCAA
TGGGTGGAGTATTTACGGTAAACTGCCCACTTGGCAGTACATCAAGTGTATCATATGCCAAGTACGCCCC
CTATTGACGTCAATGACGGTAAATGGCCCGCCTGGCATTATGCCCAGTACATGACCTTATGGGACTTTCC
TACTTGGCAGTACATCTACGTATTAGTCATCGCTATTACCATGGTGATGCGGTTTTGGCAGTACATCAAT
GGGCGTGGATAGCGGTTTGACTCACGGGGATTTCCAAGTCTCCACCCCATTGACGTCAATGGGAGTTTGT
TTTGGCACCAAAATCAACGGGACTTTCCAAAATGTCGTAACAACTCCGCCCCATTGACGCAAATGGGCGG
TAGGCGTGTACGGTGGGAGGTCTATATAAGCAGAGCTCGTTTAGTGAACCGTCAGATCGCCTGGAGACGC
CATCCACGCTGTTTTGACCTCCATAGAAGACACCGGGACCGATCCAGCCTCCGCGGCCGGGAACGGTGCA
TTGGAACGCGGATTCCCCGTGCCAAGAGTGACGTAAGTACCGCCTATAGAGTCTATAGGCCCACCCCCTT
GGCTTCGTTAGAACGCGGCTACAATTAATACATAACCTTATGTATCATACACATACGATTTAGGTGACAC
TATAGAATAACATCCACTTTGCCTTTCTCTCCACAGGTGTCCACTCCCAGGTCCAACTGCACCTCGGTTC
TATCGATTGAATTCCCGAACCGACAGTCGGTCTCTTCACCAAGGCCATTCGCGCCACCATGGGCTACCCC
TATGATGTGCCTGACTACGCAGATCTCAATGGTGGTGGTGGTGGGTCGACGGTCCAGAGGCCAGTCATCC
ACCCACTGTCCAGCCCGAGCAACAGGTTCTGTGTCACCAGCCTGGACCCTGACACGCTGCCTGCTGTTGC
CACACTCCTCATGGATGTCATGTTCTACTCCAATGGAGTGAAGGACCCCATGGCCACTGGGGATGACTGC
GGCCACATCCGCTTCTTCTCCTTCTCCCTCATCGAGGGCTACATCTCCCTGGTGATGGACGTGCAGACGC
AGCAGAGGTTTCCTAGTAACTTGCTGTTCACAAGCGCATCCGGAGAGCTCTGGAAGATGGTCCGGATTGG
AGGACAGCCCCTGGGGTTTGATGAGTGTGGCATCGTGGCCCAGATCTCAGAGCCCTTGGCTGCTGCAGAC
ATCCCAGCCTACTACATCAGTACTTTCAAGTTTGATCATGCACTTGTCCCCGAAGAGAACATCAATGGTG
TCATCAGTGCCCTGAAGGTCAGCCAAGCAGAGAAGCACTGAGCGGCCGCTAAGTAAGTAAGGATCCCCAG
CTTGGCCGCCATGGCCCAACTTGTTTATTGCAGCTTATAATGGTTACAAATAAAGCAATAGCATCACAAA
TTTCACAAATAAAGCATTTTTTTCACTGCATTCTAGTTGTGGTTTGTCCAAACTCATCAATGTATCTTAT
CATGTCTGGATCGGGAATTAATTCGGCGCAGCACCATGGCCTGAAATAACCTCTGAAAGAGGAACTTGGT
TAGGTACCTTCTGAGGCGGAAAGAACCAGCTGTGGAATGTGTGTCAGTTAGGGTGTGGAAAGTCCCCAGG
CTCCCCAGCAGGCAGAAGTATGCAAAGCATGCATCTCAATTAGTCAGCAACCAGGTGTGGAAAGTCCCCA
GGCTCCCCAGCAGGCAGAAGTATGCAAAGCATGCATCTCAATTAGTCAGCAACCATAGTCCCGCCCCTAA
CTCCGCCCATCCCGCCCCTAACTCCGCCCAGTTCCGCCCATTCTCCGCCCCATGGCTGACTAATTTTTTT
TATTTATGCAGAGGCCGAGGCCGCCTCGGCCTCTGAGCTATTCCAGAAGTAGTGAGGAGGCTTTTTTGGA
GGCCTAGGCTTTTGCAAAAAGCTGTTAACAGCTTGGCACTGGCCGTCGTTTTACAACGTCGTGACTGGGA
AAACCCTGGCGTTACCCAACTTAATCGCCTTGCAGCACATCCCCCTTTCGCCAGCTGGCGTAATAGCGAA
GAGGCCCGCACCGATCGCCCTTCCCAACAGTTGCGCAGCCTGAATGGCGAATGGCGCCTGATGCGGTATT
TTCTCCTTACGCATCTGTGCGGTATTTCACACCGCATA
[142 nt withheld, positions 2349-2490]
C
[141 nt withheld, positions 2492-2632]
CCTTTGACGTTGGAGTCCACGTTCTTT
[37 nt withheld, positions 2660-2696]
ACCCTATCTCGGGCTATTCTTTTGATTTATAAGGGATTTTGCCGATTTCGGCCTATTGGTTAAAAAATGA
GCTGATTTAACAAAAATTTAACGCGAATTTTAACAAAATATTAACGTTTACAATTTTATGGTGCACTCTC
AGTACAATCTGCTCTGATGCCGCATAGTTAAGCCAGCCCCGACACCCGCCAACACCCGCTGACGCGCCCT
GACGGGCTTGTCTGCTCCCGGCATCCGCTTACAGACAAGCTGTGACCGTCTCCGGGAGCTGCATGTGTCA
GAGGTTTTCACCGTCATCACCGAAACGCGCGAGACGAAAGGGCCTCGTGATACGCCTATTTTTATAGGTT
AATGTCATGATAATAATGGTTTCTTAGACGTCAGGTGGCACTTTTCGGGGAAATGTGCGCGGAACCCCTA
TTTGTTTATTTTTCTAAATACATTCAAATATGTATCCGCTCATGAGACAATAACCCTGATAAATGCTTCA
ATAATATTGAAAAAGGAAGAGTATGAGTATTCAACATTTCCGTGTCGCCCTTATTCCCTTTTTTGCGGCA
TTTTGCCTTCCTGTTTTTGCTCACCCAGAAACGCTGGTGAAAGTAAAAGATGCTGAAGATCAGTTGGGTG
CACGAGTGGGTTACATCGAACTGGATCTCAACAGCGGTAAGATCCTTGAGAGTTTTCGCCCCGAAGAACG
TTTTCCAATGATGAGCACTTTTAAAGTTCTGCTATGTGGCGCGGTATTATCCCGTATTGACGCCGGGCAA
GAGCAACTCGGTCGCCGCATACACTATTCTCAGAATGACTTGGTTGAGTACTCACCAGTCACAGAAAAGC
ATCTTACGGATGGCATGACAGTAAGAGAATTATGCAGTGCTGCCATAACCATGAGTGATAACACTGCGGC
CAACTTACTTCTGACAACGATCGGAGGACCGAAGGAGCTAACCGCTTTTTTGCACAACATGGGGGATCAT
GTAACTCGCCTTGATCGTTGGGAACCGGAGCTGAATGAAGCCATACCAAACGACGAGCGTGACACCACGA
TGCCTGTAGCAATGGCAACAACGTTGCGCAAACTATTAACTGGCGAACTACTTACTCTAGCTTCCCGGCA
ACAATTAATAGACTGGATGGAGGCGGATAAAGTTGCAGGACCACTTCTGCGCTCGGCCCTTCCGGCTGGC
TGGTTTATTGCTGATAAATCTGGAGCCGGTGAGCGTGGGTCTCGCGGTATCATTGCAGCACTGGGGCCAG
ATGGTAAGCCCTCCCGTATCGTAGTTATCTACACGACGGGGAGTCAGGCAACTATGGATGAACGAAATAG
ACAGATCGCTGAGATAGGTGCCTCACTGATTAAGCATTGGTAACTGTCAGACCAAGTTTACTCATATATA
CTTTAGATTGATTTAAAACTTCATTTTTAATTTAAAAGGATCTAGGTGAAGATCCTTTTTGATAATCTCA
TGACCAAAATCCCTTAACGTGAGTTTTCGTTCCACTGAGCGTCAGACCCCGTAGAAAAGATCAAAGGATC
TTCTTGAGATCCTTTTTTTCTGCGCGTAATCTGCTGCTTGCAAACAAAAAAACCACCGCTACCAGCGGTG
GTTTGTTTGCCGGATCAAGAGCTACCAACTCTTTTTCCGAAGGTAACTGGCTTCAGCAGAGCGCAGATAC
CAAATACTGTTCTTCTAGTGTAGCCGTAGTTAGGCCACCACTTCAAGAACTCTGTAGCACCGCCTACATA
CCTCGCTCTGCTAATCCTGTTACCAGTGGCTGCTGCCAGTGGCGATAAGTCGTGTCTTACCGGGTTGGAC
TCAAGACGATAGTTACCGGATAAGGCGCAGCGGTCGGGCTGAACGGGGGGTTCGTGCACACAGCCCAGCT
TGGAGCGAACGACCTACACCGAACTGAGATACCTACAGCGTGAGCTATGAGAAAGCGCCACGCTTCCCGA
AGGGAGAAAGGCGGACAGGTATCCGGTAAGCGGCAGGGTCGGAACAGGAGAGCGCACGAGGGAGCTTCCA
GGGGGAAACGCCTGGTATCTTTATAGTCCTGTCGGGTTTCGCCACCTCTGACTTGAGCGTCGATTTTTGT
GATGCTCGTCAGGGGGGCGGAGCCTATGGAAAAACGCCAGCAACGCGGCCTTTTTACGGTTCCTGGCCTT
TTGCTGGCCTTTTGCTCACATGTTCTTTCCTGCGTTATCCCCTGATTCTGTGGATAACCGTATTACCGCC
TTTGAGTGAGCTGATACCGCTCGCCGCAGCCGAACGACCGAGCGCAGCGAGTCAGTGAGCGAGGAAGCGG
AAGAGCGCCCAATACGCAAACCGCCTCTCCCCGCGCGTTGGCCGATTCATTAATGCAGCTGGCACGACAG
GTTTCCCGACTGGAAAGCGGGCAGTGAGCGCAACGCAATTAATGTGAGTTAGCTCACTCATTAGGCACCC
CAGGCTTTACACTTTATGCTTCCGGCTCGTATGTTGTGTGGAATTGTGAGCGGATAACAATTTCACACAG
GAAACAGCTATGACATGATTACGAATTAA
Features (pLannotate 1.2.2; 20 found; start..end, strand, type, name):
     14..393     +  enhancer       CMV enhancer: human cytomegalovirus immediate early enhancer
    394..597     +  promoter       CMV promoter: human cytomegalovirus (CMV) immediate early promoter
    733..776     +  intron         CMV intron (fragment): modified intron A from human cytomegalovirus
    828..846     +  promoter       SP6 promoter: promoter for bacteriophage SP6 RNA polymerase
    850..887     +  CDS            IgH signal sequence (fragment): signal sequence from the mouse immunoglobulin heavy chain variable region
   1032..1508    +  CDS            CASTOR2 (fragment): CAST2_HUMAN - Also known as GATSL1 From Homo sapiens (Human).
   1558..1692    +  polyA_signal   SV40 poly(A) signal: SV40 polyadenylation signal
   1761..2118    +  promoter       SV40 promoter: SV40 enhancer and early promoter
   2137..2291    +  CDS            lacZα (fragment): LacZα fragment of β-galactosidase; lacZ fragment
   2297..2348    -  misc_feature   bom (fragment): basis of mobility region from pBR322
   2367..2747    +  rep_origin     M13 ori (sequence partly withheld): M13 bacteriophage origin of replication; arrow indicates direction of (+) strand synthesis
   2823..2872    -  misc_feature   bom (fragment): basis of mobility region from pBR322
   2974..3009    -  CDS            rop (fragment): Rop protein, which maintains plasmids at low copy number; rop
   3104..3208    +  promoter       AmpR promoter: bla
   3209..4069    +  CDS            AmpR: β-lactamase; bla; confers resistance to ampicillin, carbenicillin, and related antibiotics
   4240..4828    +  rep_origin     ori: high-copy-number ColE1/pMB1/pBR322/pUC origin of replication
   5011..5103    +  CDS            lacI (fragment): lac repressor; lacI; The lac repressor binds to the lac operator to inhibit transcription in E. coli. This inhibition can be relieved by adding lactose or isopropyl-β-D-thiogalactopyranoside (IPTG).
   5116..5137    +  protein_bind   CAP binding site: CAP binding activates transcription in the presence of cAMP. E. coli catabolite activator protein
   5152..5182    +  promoter       lac promoter: promoter for the E. coli lac operon
   5190..5206    +  protein_bind   lac operator: The lac repressor binds to the lac operator to inhibit transcription in E. coli. This inhibition can be relieved by adding lactose or isopropyl-β-D-thiogalactopyranoside (IPTG). lac repressor encoded by lacI
