[The description below was written by a language model from this plasmid's Addgene catalogue record and pLannotate feature annotations shown in this document.]
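Description:
pRK5-HA CASTOR2 ACT2 is a 5,245-nt mammalian expression plasmid built on the pRK5 backbone for overexpressing a truncated form of human CASTOR2 (Entrez symbol GATSL2, also known as GATSL1). The insert encodes the ACT2 domain fragment, running from residue 171 to the last amino acid, and was cloned between SalI and NotI sites. The catalogue entry records an N-terminal HA epitope tag on the insert. The feature table does not annotate the tag separately, but it does identify a 477-nt CASTOR2 fragment consistent with this C-terminal portion. Transcription is driven by the human cytomegalovirus immediate early enhancer and promoter, followed by a fragment of CMV intron A, and terminated by an SV40 polyadenylation signal. An SP6 promoter lies just upstream of the coding region and could support in vitro transcription. A short match to the mouse IgH signal sequence is annotated there as well, but it is only a fragment and the record does not indicate that it has any function in this construct.

In bacteria the plasmid is maintained through a high-copy ColE1/pUC-type origin and selected with ampicillin via the β-lactamase gene. An M13 phage origin is also present, along with an SV40 enhancer/early promoter region. The remaining annotations are partial backbone remnants (lacZα, lacI, rop and bom fragments, plus lac promoter/operator elements) that are not part of the expression cassette. No mammalian selection marker is annotated, so the plasmid suits transient transfection. It was deposited with a study identifying the CASTOR proteins as arginine sensors for the mTORC1 pathway. An HA-tagged isolated domain like this one would lend itself to detection or immunoprecipitation in domain-mapping experiments, although the record states its purpose only as overexpression.
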