Addgene plasmid #84494: pRK5-HA CASTOR2 ACT2
Purpose: overexpression of CASTOR2 ACT2 domain (aa 171-end)
Depositing lab: David Sabatini. Depositing organization: Whitehead Institute for Biomedical Research. Publication: The CASTOR Proteins Are Arginine Sensors for the mTORC1 Pathway. Chantranupong L, Scaria SM, Saxton RA, Gygi MP, Shen K, Wyant GA, Wang T, Harper JW, Gygi SP, Sabatini DM. Cell. 2016 Mar 24;165(1):153-64. doi: 10.1016/j.cell.2016.02.035. Epub 2016 Mar 10. PubMed 26972053.
Backbone
  Vector backbone: pRK5
  Vector type: Mammalian Expression
Growth in bacteria
  Bacterial resistance: Ampicillin, 100 μg/mL
  Growth temperature: 37°C
  Growth strain: DH5alpha
  Copy number: Unknown
Gene/Insert
  Gene/Insert name: CASTOR2 ACT2
  Species: H. sapiens (human)
  Mutation: 171-last amino acid
  Entrez Gene: GATSL2 (a.k.a. CASTOR2, GATSL1)
  Promoter: CMV
  Tag / fusion protein: HA (N terminal on insert)
  Cloning method: Restriction Enzyme; 5′ cloning site SalI (unknown if destroyed); 3′ cloning site NotI (unknown if destroyed)
  Sequencing primers: 5′ ATT TAG GTG ACA CTA TAG; 3′ TGT AAC CAT TAT AAG CTG
Terms and licenses: Academic/Nonprofit Terms; Industry Terms: Not Available to Industry
How to cite: pRK5-HA CASTOR2 ACT2 was a gift from David Sabatini (Addgene plasmid # 84494 ; http://n2t.net/addgene:84494 ; RRID:Addgene_84494)
