>Addgene plasmid #84494 | pRK5-HA CASTOR2 ACT2 | addgene partial sequence | sequence record 163577 | LNCX 5'-AGCTCGTTTAGTGAACCGTCAGATC-3'
TCCACGCTGTTTTGACCTCCATAGAAGACACCGGGACCGATCCAGCCTCCGCGGCCGGGAACGGTGCATT
GGAACGCGGATTCCCCGTGCCAAGAGTGACGTAAGTACCGCCTATAGAGTCTATAGGCCCACCCCCTTGG
CTTCGTTAGAACGCGGCTACAATTAATACATAACCTTATGTATCATACACATACGATTTAGGTGACACTA
TAGAATAACATCCACTTTGCCTTTCTCTCCACAGGTGTCCACTCCCAGGTCCAACTGCACCTCGGTTCTA
TCGATTGAATTCCCGAACCGACAGTCGGTCTCTTCACCAAGGCCATTCGCGCCACCATGGGCTACCCCTA
TGATGTGCCTGACTACGCAGATCTCAATGGTGGTGGTGGTGGGTCGACGGTCCAGAGGCCAGTCATCCAC
CCACTGTCCAGCCCGAGCAACAGGTTCTGTGTCACCAGCCTGGACCCTGACACGCTGCCTGCTGTTGCCA
CACTCCTCATGGATGTCATGTTCTACTCCAATGGAGTGAAGGACCCCATGGCCACTGGGGATGACTGCGG
CCACATCCGCTTCTTCTCCTTCTCCCTCATCGAGGGCTACATCTCCCTGGTGATGGACGTGCAGACGCAG
CAGAGGTTTCCTAGTAACTTGCTGTTCACAAGCGCATCCGGAGAGCTCTGGAAGATGGTCCGGATTGGAG
GACAGCCCCTGGGGTTTGATGAGTGTGGCATCGTGGCCCAGATCTCAGAGCCCTTGGCTGCTGCAGACAT
CCCAGCCTACTACATCAGTACTTTCAAGTTTGATCATGCACTTGTCCCCGAAGAGAACATCAATGGTGTC
ATCAGTGCCCTGAAGGTCAGCCAAGCAGAGAAGCACTGAGCGGCCGCTAAGTAAGTAAGGATCCCCAGCT
TGGCCGCCATGGCCCAACTTGTTTATTGCAGCTTATAATGGTTACAAATAAAGCAATAGCATCACAAATT
TCACAAATAAAGCATTTTTTTCACTGCATTCTAGTTGTGGTT
