>Addgene plasmid #84494 | pRK5-HA CASTOR2 ACT2 | addgene partial sequence | sequence record 163583 | SV40pA-R 5'-GAAATTTGTGATGCTATTGC-3'
GCTGCAATAAACAAGTTGGGCCATGGCGGCCAAGCTGGGGATCCTTACTTACTTAGCGGCCGCTCAGTGC
TTCTCTGCTTGGCTGACCTTCAGGGCACTGATGACACCATTGATGTTCTCTTCGGGGACAAGTGCATGAT
CAAACTTGAAAGTACTGATGTAGTAGGCTGGGATGTCTGCAGCAGCCAAGGGCTCTGAGATCTGGGCCAC
GATGCCACACTCATCAAACCCCAGGGGCTGTCCTCCAATCCGGACCATCTTCCAGAGCTCTCCGGATGCG
CTTGTGAACAGCAAGTTACTAGGAAACCTCTGCTGCGTCTGCACGTCCATCACCAGGGAGATGTAGCCCT
CGATGAGGGAGAAGGAGAAGAAGCGGATGTGGCCGCAGTCATCCCCAGTGGCCATGGGGTCCTTCACTCC
ATTGGAGTAGAACATGACATCCATGAGGAGTGTGGCAACAGCAGGCAGCGTGTCAGGGTCCAGGCTGGTG
ACACAGAACCTGTTGCTCGGGCTGGACAGTGGGTGGATGACTGGCCTCTGGACCGTCGACCCACCACCAC
CACCATTGAGATCTGCGTAGTCAGGCACATCATAGGGGTAGCCCATGGTGGCGCGAATGGCCTTGGTGAA
GAGACCGACTGTCGGTTCGGGAATTCAATCGATAGAACCGAGGTGCAGTTGGACCTGGGAGTGGACACCT
GTGGAGAGAAAGGCAAAGTGGATGTTATTCTATAGTGTCACCTAAATCGTATGTGTATGATACATAAGGT
TATGTATTAATTGTAGCCGCGTTCTAACGAAGCCAAGGGGGTGGGCCTATAGACTCTATAGGCGGTACTT
ACGTCACTCTTGGCACGGGGAATCCGCGTTCCAATGCACCGTTCCCGGCCGCGGAGGCTGGATCGGTCCC
GGTGTCTTCTATGGAGGTCAAAACAGCGTGGATGGCGTCTCCAGGCGATCTGACGGTTCACTAAACGAGC
TCTGCTTATATAGACCTCCCACCGTACACGCCTACCGCC
